Addgene plasmid #174871: eSpCas9-EF-5Nanog_2
Purpose: CRISPR vector for generating Nanog STREAMING-tag KI cell
Depositing lab: Hiroshi Ochiai. Depositing organization: Hiroshima University. Publication: STREAMING-tag system reveals spatiotemporal relationships between transcriptional regulatory factors and transcriptional activity. Ohishi H, Shimada S, Uchino S, Li J, Sato Y, Shintani M, Owada H, Ohkawa Y, Pertsinidis A, Yamamoto T, Kimura H, Ochiai H. Nat Commun. 2022 Dec 20;13(1):7672. doi: 10.1038/s41467-022-35286-2. PubMed 36539402.
Backbone
  Vector backbone: eSpCas9(1.1)
  Backbone manufacturer: Feng Zhang
  Total vector size (bp): 8519
  Modifications to backbone: We applied an optimized sgRNA design (sgRNA(F+E)) (Chen et al., Cell, 2013).
  Vector type: CRISPR
Growth in bacteria
  Bacterial resistance: Ampicillin, 100 μg/mL
  Growth temperature: 37°C
  Growth strain: DH5alpha
  Copy number: High Copy
Gene/Insert
  Gene/Insert name: sgRNA for mouse Nanog (alt name: Nanog homeobox (Mus musculus))
  gRNA/shRNA sequence: TGTAAGCAAGAATAGTTCTC
  Species: Synthetic
  Entrez Gene: Nanog (a.k.a. 2410002E02Rik, ENK, Stm1, ecat4)
  Cloning method: Restriction Enzyme; 5′ cloning site BbsI (destroyed during cloning); 3′ cloning site BbsI (destroyed during cloning)
  Sequencing primers: 5′ LKO1_5_primer
Terms and licenses: Academic/Nonprofit Terms; Industry Terms: Not Available to Industry
How to cite: eSpCas9-EF-5Nanog_2 was a gift from Hiroshi Ochiai (Addgene plasmid # 174871 ; http://n2t.net/addgene:174871 ; RRID:Addgene_174871)
