[The description below was written by a language model from this plasmid's Addgene catalogue record and pLannotate feature annotations shown in this document.]
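Description:
eSpCas9-EF-5Nanog_2 is an all-in-one mammalian CRISPR expression plasmid built on the eSpCas9(1.1) backbone, which carries the enhanced-specificity variant of Streptococcus pyogenes Cas9. It is propagated in E. coli as a high-copy plasmid through a ColE1/pUC-type origin and selected with ampicillin via the β-lactamase gene. An f1 phage origin is also present, and a single AAV2 inverted terminal repeat is annotated downstream of the Cas9 cassette, most likely a backbone remnant rather than part of a functional packaging unit. The catalogue lists a size of 8,519 bp, while the sequenced record used for annotation is 8,551 nt.

The plasmid contains two expression units. A human U6 RNA polymerase III promoter drives a single guide RNA whose spacer, cloned between BbsI sites that were destroyed in the process, targets mouse Nanog. The guide scaffold has been replaced with the optimized sgRNA(F+E) design, which probably explains why the annotation software recognises it only as tracrRNA and scaffold fragments. Downstream, a hybrid promoter made up of the CMV enhancer, chicken β-actin promoter and a hybrid intron drives Cas9. The Cas9 coding sequence is annotated as contiguous N- and C-terminal portions, so it forms one open reading frame. It is followed by a nucleoplasmin bipartite nuclear localization signal and terminated by the bovine growth hormone polyadenylation signal.

According to the record, the construct is used to generate Nanog STREAMING-tag knock-in cells. The Cas9 cut at the Nanog locus would be expected to promote integration of a tag cassette from a separate donor, which is not part of this plasmid. The plasmid name suggests targeting near the 5′ region of the gene, but the record does not state the exact position.
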