Features (pLannotate 1.2.2; 19 found; start..end, strand, type, name):
      1..589     +  rep_origin     ori: high-copy-number ColE1/pMB1/pBR322/pUC origin of replication
    651..891     +  promoter       U6 promoter: RNA polymerase III promoter for human U6 snRNA
    939..1006    +  misc_RNA       tracrRNA (fragment): trans-activating CRISPR RNA for the Streptococcus pyogenes CRISPR/Cas9 system
   1013..1056    +  misc_RNA       gRNA scaffold (fragment): guide RNA scaffold for the Streptococcus pyogenes CRISPR/Cas9 system
   1103..1388    +  enhancer       CMV enhancer: human cytomegalovirus immediate early enhancer; contains an 18-bp deletion relative to the standard CMV enhancer
   1390..1533    +  promoter       chicken β-actin promoter (fragment): contains a 21-bp deletion relative to the standard chicken β-actin promoter
   1523..1700    +  promoter       chicken β-actin promoter (fragment): No description available
   1701..1928    +  intron         hybrid intron: hybrid between chicken β-actin (CBA) and minute virus of mice (MMV) introns (Gray et al., 2011)
   2066..3667    +  CDS            Cas9(N): N-terminal portion of Streptococcus pyogenes Cas9 (Zetsche et al., 2015)
   3668..6166    +  CDS            Cas9(C): C-terminal portion of Streptococcus pyogenes Cas9 (Zetsche et al., 2015)
   6167..6214    +  CDS            nucleoplasmin NLS: bipartite nuclear localization signal from nucleoplasmin
   6248..6359    +  polyA_signal   bGH poly(A) signal: bovine growth hormone polyadenylation signal
   6464..6604    +  repeat_region  AAV2 ITR: inverted terminal repeat of adeno-associated virus serotype 2 inverted
   6609..6660    -  misc_feature   bom (fragment): basis of mobility region from pBR322
   6679..7134    +  rep_origin     f1 ori (sequence partly withheld): f1 bacteriophage origin of replication; arrow indicates direction of (+) strand synthesis
   7135..7184    -  misc_feature   bom (fragment): basis of mobility region from pBR322
   7286..7321    -  CDS            rop (fragment): Rop protein, which maintains plasmids at low copy number; rop
   7416..7520    +  promoter       AmpR promoter: bla
   7521..8381    +  CDS            AmpR: β-lactamase; bla; confers resistance to ampicillin, carbenicillin, and related antibiotics
>Addgene plasmid #174871 | eSpCas9-EF-5Nanog_2 | addgene full sequence | sequence record 344902 | Addgene NGS Result
TTGAGATCCTTTTTTTCTGCGCGTAATCTGCTGCTTGCAAACAAAAAAACCACCGCTACCAGCGGTGGTT
TGTTTGCCGGATCAAGAGCTACCAACTCTTTTTCCGAAGGTAACTGGCTTCAGCAGAGCGCAGATACCAA
ATACTGTTCTTCTAGTGTAGCCGTAGTTAGGCCACCACTTCAAGAACTCTGTAGCACCGCCTACATACCT
CGCTCTGCTAATCCTGTTACCAGTGGCTGCTGCCAGTGGCGATAAGTCGTGTCTTACCGGGTTGGACTCA
AGACGATAGTTACCGGATAAGGCGCAGCGGTCGGGCTGAACGGGGGGTTCGTGCACACAGCCCAGCTTGG
AGCGAACGACCTACACCGAACTGAGATACCTACAGCGTGAGCTATGAGAAAGCGCCACGCTTCCCGAAGG
GAGAAAGGCGGACAGGTATCCGGTAAGCGGCAGGGTCGGAACAGGAGAGCGCACGAGGGAGCTTCCAGGG
GGAAACGCCTGGTATCTTTATAGTCCTGTCGGGTTTCGCCACCTCTGACTTGAGCGTCGATTTTTGTGAT
GCTCGTCAGGGGGGCGGAGCCTATGGAAAAACGCCAGCAACGCGGCCTTTTTACGGTTCCTGGCCTTTTG
CTGGCCTTTTGCTCACATGTGAGGGCCTATTTCCCATGATTCCTTCATATTTGCATATACGATACAAGGC
TGTTAGAGAGATAATTGGAATTAATTTGACTGTAAACACAAAGATATTAGTACAAAATACGTGACGTAGA
AAGTAATAATTTCTTGGGTAGTTTGCAGTTTTAAAATTATGTTTTAAAATGGACTATCATATGCTTACCG
TAACTTGAAAGTATTTCGATTTCTTGGCTTTATATATCTTGTGGAAAGGACGAAACACCGTGTAAGCAAG
AATAGTTCTCGTTTAAGAGCTATGCTGGAAACAGCATAGCAAGTTTAAATAAGGCTAGTCCGTTATCAAC
TTGAAAAAGTGGCACCGAGTCGGTGCTTTTTTGTTTTAGAGCTAGAAATAGCAAGTTAAAATAAGGCTAG
TCCGTTTTTAGCGCGTGCGCCAATTCTGCAGACAAATGGCTCTAGAGGTACCCGTTACATAACTTACGGT
AAATGGCCCGCCTGGCTGACCGCCCAACGACCCCCGCCCATTGACGTCAATAGTAACGCCAATAGGGACT
TTCCATTGACGTCAATGGGTGGAGTATTTACGGTAAACTGCCCACTTGGCAGTACATCAAGTGTATCATA
TGCCAAGTACGCCCCCTATTGACGTCAATGACGGTAAATGGCCCGCCTGGCATTGTGCCCAGTACATGAC
CTTATGGGACTTTCCTACTTGGCAGTACATCTACGTATTAGTCATCGCTATTACCATGGTCGAGGTGAGC
CCCACGTTCTGCTTCACTCTCCCCATCTCCCCCCCCTCCCCACCCCCAATTTTGTATTTATTTATTTTTT
AATTATTTTGTGCAGCGATGGGGGCGGGGGGGGGGGGGGGGGGGCGCGGGGGGGGGGGGGGGGGGGGGGG
GGGGCGCGCGCCAGGCGGGGCGGGGCGGGGCGAGGGGCGGGGCGGGGCGAGGCGGAGAGGTGCGGCGGCA
GCCAATCAGAGCGGCGCGCTCCGAAAGTTTCCTTTTATGGCGAGGCGGCGGCGGCGGCGGCCCTATAAAA
AGCGAAGCGCGCGGCGGGCGGGAGTCGCTGCGCGCTGCCTTCGCCCCGTGCCCCGCTCCGCCGCCGCCTC
GCGCCGCCCGCCCCGGCTCTGACTGACCGCGTTACTCCCACAGGTGAGCGGGCGGGACGGCCCTTCTCCT
CCGGGCTGTAATTAGCTGAGCAAGAGGTAAGGGTTTAAGGGATGGTTGGTTGGTGGGGTATTAATGTTTA
ATTACCTGGAGCACCTGCCTGAAATCACTTTTTTTCAGGTTGGACCGGTGCCACCATGGACTATAAGGAC
CACGACGGAGACTACAAGGATCATGATATTGATTACAAAGACGATGACGATAAGATGGCCCCAAAGAAGA
AGCGGAAGGTCGGTATCCACGGAGTCCCAGCAGCCGACAAGAAGTACAGCATCGGCCTGGACATCGGCAC
CAACTCTGTGGGCTGGGCCGTGATCACCGACGAGTACAAGGTGCCCAGCAAGAAATTCAAGGTGCTGGGC
AACACCGACCGGCACAGCATCAAGAAGAACCTGATCGGAGCCCTGCTGTTCGACAGCGGCGAAACAGCCG
AGGCCACCCGGCTGAAGAGAACCGCCAGAAGAAGATACACCAGACGGAAGAACCGGATCTGCTATCTGCA
AGAGATCTTCAGCAACGAGATGGCCAAGGTGGACGACAGCTTCTTCCACAGACTGGAAGAGTCCTTCCTG
GTGGAAGAGGATAAGAAGCACGAGCGGCACCCCATCTTCGGCAACATCGTGGACGAGGTGGCCTACCACG
AGAAGTACCCCACCATCTACCACCTGAGAAAGAAACTGGTGGACAGCACCGACAAGGCCGACCTGCGGCT
GATCTATCTGGCCCTGGCCCACATGATCAAGTTCCGGGGCCACTTCCTGATCGAGGGCGACCTGAACCCC
GACAACAGCGACGTGGACAAGCTGTTCATCCAGCTGGTGCAGACCTACAACCAGCTGTTCGAGGAAAACC
CCATCAACGCCAGCGGCGTGGACGCCAAGGCCATCCTGTCTGCCAGACTGAGCAAGAGCAGACGGCTGGA
AAATCTGATCGCCCAGCTGCCCGGCGAGAAGAAGAATGGCCTGTTCGGAAACCTGATTGCCCTGAGCCTG
GGCCTGACCCCCAACTTCAAGAGCAACTTCGACCTGGCCGAGGATGCCAAACTGCAGCTGAGCAAGGACA
CCTACGACGACGACCTGGACAACCTGCTGGCCCAGATCGGCGACCAGTACGCCGACCTGTTTCTGGCCGC
CAAGAACCTGTCCGACGCCATCCTGCTGAGCGACATCCTGAGAGTGAACACCGAGATCACCAAGGCCCCC
CTGAGCGCCTCTATGATCAAGAGATACGACGAGCACCACCAGGACCTGACCCTGCTGAAAGCTCTCGTGC
GGCAGCAGCTGCCTGAGAAGTACAAAGAGATTTTCTTCGACCAGAGCAAGAACGGCTACGCCGGCTACAT
TGACGGCGGAGCCAGCCAGGAAGAGTTCTACAAGTTCATCAAGCCCATCCTGGAAAAGATGGACGGCACC
GAGGAACTGCTCGTGAAGCTGAACAGAGAGGACCTGCTGCGGAAGCAGCGGACCTTCGACAACGGCAGCA
TCCCCCACCAGATCCACCTGGGAGAGCTGCACGCCATTCTGCGGCGGCAGGAAGATTTTTACCCATTCCT
GAAGGACAACCGGGAAAAGATCGAGAAGATCCTGACCTTCCGCATCCCCTACTACGTGGGCCCTCTGGCC
AGGGGAAACAGCAGATTCGCCTGGATGACCAGAAAGAGCGAGGAAACCATCACCCCCTGGAACTTCGAGG
AAGTGGTGGACAAGGGCGCTTCCGCCCAGAGCTTCATCGAGCGGATGACCAACTTCGATAAGAACCTGCC
CAACGAGAAGGTGCTGCCCAAGCACAGCCTGCTGTACGAGTACTTCACCGTGTATAACGAGCTGACCAAA
GTGAAATACGTGACCGAGGGAATGAGAAAGCCCGCCTTCCTGAGCGGCGAGCAGAAAAAGGCCATCGTGG
ACCTGCTGTTCAAGACCAACCGGAAAGTGACCGTGAAGCAGCTGAAAGAGGACTACTTCAAGAAAATCGA
GTGCTTCGACTCCGTGGAAATCTCCGGCGTGGAAGATCGGTTCAACGCCTCCCTGGGCACATACCACGAT
CTGCTGAAAATTATCAAGGACAAGGACTTCCTGGACAATGAGGAAAACGAGGACATTCTGGAAGATATCG
TGCTGACCCTGACACTGTTTGAGGACAGAGAGATGATCGAGGAACGGCTGAAAACCTATGCCCACCTGTT
CGACGACAAAGTGATGAAGCAGCTGAAGCGGCGGAGATACACCGGCTGGGGCAGGCTGAGCCGGAAGCTG
ATCAACGGCATCCGGGACAAGCAGTCCGGCAAGACAATCCTGGATTTCCTGAAGTCCGACGGCTTCGCCA
ACAGAAACTTCATGCAGCTGATCCACGACGACAGCCTGACCTTTAAAGAGGACATCCAGAAAGCCCAGGT
GTCCGGCCAGGGCGATAGCCTGCACGAGCACATTGCCAATCTGGCCGGCAGCCCCGCCATTAAGAAGGGC
ATCCTGCAGACAGTGAAGGTGGTGGACGAGCTCGTGAAAGTGATGGGCCGGCACAAGCCCGAGAACATCG
TGATCGAAATGGCCAGAGAGAACCAGACCACCCAGAAGGGACAGAAGAACAGCCGCGAGAGAATGAAGCG
GATCGAAGAGGGCATCAAAGAGCTGGGCAGCCAGATCCTGAAAGAACACCCCGTGGAAAACACCCAGCTG
CAGAACGAGAAGCTGTACCTGTACTACCTGCAGAATGGGCGGGATATGTACGTGGACCAGGAACTGGACA
TCAACCGGCTGTCCGACTACGATGTGGACCATATCGTGCCTCAGAGCTTTCTGGCCGACGACTCCATCGA
CAACAAGGTGCTGACCAGAAGCGACAAGAACCGGGGCAAGAGCGACAACGTGCCCTCCGAAGAGGTCGTG
AAGAAGATGAAGAACTACTGGCGGCAGCTGCTGAACGCCAAGCTGATTACCCAGAGAAAGTTCGACAATC
TGACCAAGGCCGAGAGAGGCGGCCTGAGCGAACTGGATAAGGCCGGCTTCATCAAGAGACAGCTGGTGGA
AACCCGGCAGATCACAAAGCACGTGGCACAGATCCTGGACTCCCGGATGAACACTAAGTACGACGAGAAT
GACAAGCTGATCCGGGAAGTGAAAGTGATCACCCTGAAGTCCAAGCTGGTGTCCGATTTCCGGAAGGATT
TCCAGTTTTACAAAGTGCGCGAGATCAACAACTACCACCACGCCCACGACGCCTACCTGAACGCCGTCGT
GGGAACCGCCCTGATCAAAAAGTACCCTGCGCTGGAAAGCGAGTTCGTGTACGGCGACTACAAGGTGTAC
GACGTGCGGAAGATGATCGCCAAGAGCGAGCAGGAAATCGGCAAGGCTACCGCCAAGTACTTCTTCTACA
GCAACATCATGAACTTTTTCAAGACCGAGATTACCCTGGCCAACGGCGAGATCCGGAAGGCGCCTCTGAT
CGAGACAAACGGCGAAACCGGGGAGATCGTGTGGGATAAGGGCCGGGATTTTGCCACCGTGCGGAAAGTG
CTGAGCATGCCCCAAGTGAATATCGTGAAAAAGACCGAGGTGCAGACAGGCGGCTTCAGCAAAGAGTCTA
TCCTGCCCAAGAGGAACAGCGATAAGCTGATCGCCAGAAAGAAGGACTGGGACCCTAAGAAGTACGGCGG
CTTCGACAGCCCCACCGTGGCCTATTCTGTGCTGGTGGTGGCCAAAGTGGAAAAGGGCAAGTCCAAGAAA
CTGAAGAGTGTGAAAGAGCTGCTGGGGATCACCATCATGGAAAGAAGCAGCTTCGAGAAGAATCCCATCG
ACTTTCTGGAAGCCAAGGGCTACAAAGAAGTGAAAAAGGACCTGATCATCAAGCTGCCTAAGTACTCCCT
GTTCGAGCTGGAAAACGGCCGGAAGAGAATGCTGGCCTCTGCCGGCGAACTGCAGAAGGGAAACGAACTG
GCCCTGCCCTCCAAATATGTGAACTTCCTGTACCTGGCCAGCCACTATGAGAAGCTGAAGGGCTCCCCCG
AGGATAATGAGCAGAAACAGCTGTTTGTGGAACAGCACAAGCACTACCTGGACGAGATCATCGAGCAGAT
CAGCGAGTTCTCCAAGAGAGTGATCCTGGCCGACGCTAATCTGGACAAAGTGCTGTCCGCCTACAACAAG
CACCGGGATAAGCCCATCAGAGAGCAGGCCGAGAATATCATCCACCTGTTTACCCTGACCAATCTGGGAG
CCCCTGCCGCCTTCAAGTACTTTGACACCACCATCGACCGGAAGAGGTACACCAGCACCAAAGAGGTGCT
GGACGCCACCCTGATCCACCAGAGCATCACCGGCCTGTACGAGACACGGATCGACCTGTCTCAGCTGGGA
GGCGACAAAAGGCCGGCGGCCACGAAAAAGGCCGGCCAGGCAAAAAAGAAAAAGTAAGAATTCCTAGAGC
TCGCTGATCAGCCTCGACTGTGCCTTCTAGTTGCCAGCCATCTGTTGTTTGCCCCTCCCCCGTGCCTTCC
TTGACCCTGGAAGGTGCCACTCCCACTGTCCTTTCCTAATAAAATGAGGAAATTGCATCGCATTGTCTGA
GTAGGTGTCATTCTATTCTGGGGGGTGGGGTGGGGCAGGACAGCAAGGGGGAGGATTGGGAAGAGAATAG
CAGGCATGCTGGGGAGCGGCCGCAGGAACCCCTAGTGATGGAGTTGGCCACTCCCTCTCTGCGCGCTCGC
TCGCTCACTGAGGCCGGGCGACCAAAGGTCGCCCGACGCCCGGGCTTTGCCCGGGCGGCCTCAGTGAGCG
AGCGAGCGCGCAGCTGCCTGCAGGGGCGCCTGATGCGGTATTTTCTCCTTACGCATCTGTGCGGTATTTC
ACACCGCATA
[95 nt withheld, positions 6661-6755]
T
[46 nt withheld, positions 6757-6802]
C
[141 nt withheld, positions 6804-6944]
CCTTTGACGTTGGAGTCCACGTTCTTT
[37 nt withheld, positions 6972-7008]
ACTCTATCTCGGGCTATTCTTTTGATTTATAAGGGATTTTGCCGATTTCGGTCTATTGGTTAAAAAATGA
GCTGATTTAACAAAAATTTAACGCGAATTTTAACAAAATATTAACGTTTACAATTTTATGGTGCACTCTC
AGTACAATCTGCTCTGATGCCGCATAGTTAAGCCAGCCCCGACACCCGCCAACACCCGCTGACGCGCCCT
GACGGGCTTGTCTGCTCCCGGCATCCGCTTACAGACAAGCTGTGACCGTCTCCGGGAGCTGCATGTGTCA
GAGGTTTTCACCGTCATCACCGAAACGCGCGAGACGAAAGGGCCTCGTGATACGCCTATTTTTATAGGTT
AATGTCATGATAATAATGGTTTCTTAGACGTCAGGTGGCACTTTTCGGGGAAATGTGCGCGGAACCCCTA
TTTGTTTATTTTTCTAAATACATTCAAATATGTATCCGCTCATGAGACAATAACCCTGATAAATGCTTCA
ATAATATTGAAAAAGGAAGAGTATGAGTATTCAACATTTCCGTGTCGCCCTTATTCCCTTTTTTGCGGCA
TTTTGCCTTCCTGTTTTTGCTCACCCAGAAACGCTGGTGAAAGTAAAAGATGCTGAAGATCAGTTGGGTG
CACGAGTGGGTTACATCGAACTGGATCTCAACAGCGGTAAGATCCTTGAGAGTTTTCGCCCCGAAGAACG
TTTTCCAATGATGAGCACTTTTAAAGTTCTGCTATGTGGCGCGGTATTATCCCGTATTGACGCCGGGCAA
GAGCAACTCGGTCGCCGCATACACTATTCTCAGAATGACTTGGTTGAGTACTCACCAGTCACAGAAAAGC
ATCTTACGGATGGCATGACAGTAAGAGAATTATGCAGTGCTGCCATAACCATGAGTGATAACACTGCGGC
CAACTTACTTCTGACAACGATCGGAGGACCGAAGGAGCTAACCGCTTTTTTGCACAACATGGGGGATCAT
GTAACTCGCCTTGATCGTTGGGAACCGGAGCTGAATGAAGCCATACCAAACGACGAGCGTGACACCACGA
TGCCTGTAGCAATGGCAACAACGTTGCGCAAACTATTAACTGGCGAACTACTTACTCTAGCTTCCCGGCA
ACAATTAATAGACTGGATGGAGGCGGATAAAGTTGCAGGACCACTTCTGCGCTCGGCCCTTCCGGCTGGC
TGGTTTATTGCTGATAAATCTGGAGCCGGTGAGCGTGGAAGCCGCGGTATCATTGCAGCACTGGGGCCAG
ATGGTAAGCCCTCCCGTATCGTAGTTATCTACACGACGGGGAGTCAGGCAACTATGGATGAACGAAATAG
ACAGATCGCTGAGATAGGTGCCTCACTGATTAAGCATTGGTAACTGTCAGACCAAGTTTACTCATATATA
CTTTAGATTGATTTAAAACTTCATTTTTAATTTAAAAGGATCTAGGTGAAGATCCTTTTTGATAATCTCA
TGACCAAAATCCCTTAACGTGAGTTTTCGTTCCACTGAGCGTCAGACCCCGTAGAAAAGATCAAAGGATC
TTC
